>Addgene plasmid #185799 | ubc-nls-pcp-12xSunTag (SRv1.2) | addgene full sequence | sequence record 367098 | Addgene NGS Result
TGGAAGGGCTAATTCACTCCCAAAGAAGACAAGATATCCTTGATCTGTGGATCTACCACACACAAGGCTA
CTTCCCTGATTAGCAGAACTACACACCAGGGCCAGGGGTCAGATATCCACTGACCTTTGGATGGTGCTAC
AAGCTAGTACCAGTTGAGCCAGATAAGGTAGAAGAGGCCAATAAAGGAGAGAACACCAGCTTGTTACACC
CTGTGAGCCTGCATGGGATGGATGACCCGGAGAGAGAAGTGTTAGAGTGGAGGTTTGACAGCCGCCTAGC
ATTTCATCACGTGGCCCGAGAGCTGCATCCGGAGTACTTCAAGAACTGCTGATATCGAGCTTGCTACAAG
GGACTTTCCGCTGGGGACTTTCCAGGGAGGCGTGGCCTGGGCGGGACTGGGGAGTGGCGAGCCCTCAGAT
CCTGCATATAAGCAGCTGCTTTTTGCCTGTACTGGGTCTCTCTGGTTAGACCAGATCTGAGCCTGGGAGC
TCTCTGGCTAACTAGGGAACCCACTGCTTAAGCCTCAATAAAGCTTGCCTTGAGTGCTTCAAGTAGTGTG
TGCCCGTCTGTTGTGTGACTCTGGTAACTAGAGATCCCTCAGACCCTTTTAGTCAGTGTGGAAAATCTCT
AGCAGTGGCGCCCGAACAGGGACTTGAAAGCGAAAGGGAAACCAGAGGAGCTCTCTCGACGCAGGACTCG
GCTTGCTGAAGCGCGCACGGCAAGAGGCGAGGGGCGGCGACTGGTGAGTACGCCAAAAATTTTGACTAGC
GGAGGCTAGAAGGAGAGAGATGGGTGCGAGAGCGTCAGTATTAAGCGGGGGAGAATTAGATCGCGATGGG
AAAAAATTCGGTTAAGGCCAGGGGGAAAGAAAAAATATAAATTAAAACATATAGTATGGGCAAGCAGGGA
GCTAGAACGATTCGCAGTTAATCCTGGCCTGTTAGAAACATCAGAAGGCTGTAGACAAATACTGGGACAG
CTACAACCATCCCTTCAGACAGGATCAGAAGAACTTAGATCATTATATAATACAGTAGCAACCCTCTATT
GTGTGCATCAAAGGATAGAGATAAAAGACACCAAGGAAGCTTTAGACAAGATAGAGGAAGAGCAAAACAA
AAGTAAGACCACCGCACAGCAAGCGGCCGGCCGCTGATCTTCAGACCTGGAGGAGGAGATATGAGGGACA
ATTGGAGAAGTGAATTATATAAATATAAAGTAGTAAAAATTGAACCATTAGGAGTAGCACCCACCAAGGC
AAAGAGAAGAGTGGTGCAGAGAGAAAAAAGAGCAGTGGGAATAGGAGCTTTGTTCCTTGGGTTCTTGGGA
GCAGCAGGAAGCACTATGGGCGCAGCGTCAATGACGCTGACGGTACAGGCCAGACAATTATTGTCTGGTA
TAGTGCAGCAGCAGAACAATTTGCTGAGGGCTATTGAGGCGCAACAGCATCTGTTGCAACTCACAGTCTG
GGGCATCAAGCAGCTCCAGGCAAGAATCCTGGCTGTGGAAAGATACCTAAAGGATCAACAGCTCCTGGGG
ATTTGGGGTTGCTCTGGAAAACTCATTTGCACCACTGCTGTGCCTTGGAATGCTAGTTGGAGTAATAAAT
CTCTGGAACAGATTTGGAATCACACGACCTGGATGGAGTGGGACAGAGAAATTAACAATTACACAAGCTT
AATACACTCCTTAATTGAAGAATCGCAAAACCAGCAAGAAAAGAATGAACAAGAATTATTGGAATTAGAT
AAATGGGCAAGTTTGTGGAATTGGTTTAACATAACAAATTGGCTGTGGTATATAAAATTATTCATAATGA
TAGTAGGAGGCTTGGTAGGTTTAAGAATAGTTTTTGCTGTACTTTCTATAGTGAATAGAGTTAGGCAGGG
ATATTCACCATTATCGTTTCAGACCCACCTCCCAACCCCGAGGGGACCCGACAGGCCCGAAGGAATAGAA
GAAGAAGGTGGAGAGAGAGACAGAGACAGATCCATTCGATTAGTGAACGGATCTCGACGGTATCGCCGAA
TTCACAAATGGCAGTATTCATCCACAATTTTAAAAGAAAAGGGGGGATTGGGGGGTACAGTGCAGGGGAA
AGAATAGTAGACATAATAGCAACAGACATACAAACTAAAGAATTACAAAAACAAATTACAAAAATTCAAA
ATTTTCGGGTTTATTACAGGGACAGCAGAGATCCAGTTTGGACTAGTGGCCTCCGCGCCGGGTTTTGGCG
CCTCCCGCGGGCGCCCCCCTCCTCACGGCGAGCGCTGCCACGTCAGACGAAGGGCGCAGCGAGCGTCCTG
ATCCTTCCGCCCGGACGCTCAGGACAGCGGCCCGCTGCTCATAAGACTCGGCCTTAGAACCCCAGTATCA
GCAGAAGGACATTTTAGGACGGGACTTGGGTGACTCTAGGGCACTGGTTTTCTTTCCAGAGAGCGGAACA
GGCGAGGAAAAGTAGTCCCTTCTCGGCGATTCTGCGGAGGGATCTCCGTGGGGCGGTGAACGCCGATGAT
TATATAAGGACGCGCCGGGTGTGGCACAGCTAGTTCCGTCGCAGCCGGGATTTGGGTCGCGGTTCTTGTT
TGTGGATCGCTGTGATCGTCACTTGGCGGCCGCCATGGGCCCAAAAAAGAAAAGAAAAGTTGGCTACCCC
TACGACGTGCCCGACTACGCCATCGAAGGCCGCCATATGCTAGCCTCCAAAACCATCGTTCTTTCGGTCG
GCGAGGCTACTCGCACTCTGACTGAGATCCAGTCCACCGCAGACCGTCAGATCTTCGAAGAGAAGGTCGG
GCCTCTGGTGGGTCGGCTGCGCCTCACGGCTTCGCTCCGTCAAAACGGAGCCAAGACCGCGTATCGCGTC
AACCTAAAACTGGATCAGGCGGACGTCGTTGATTCCGGACTTCCGAAAGTGCGCTACACTCAGGTATGGT
CGCACGACGTGACAATCGTTGCGAATAGCACCGAGGCCTCGCGCAAATCGTTGTACGATTTGACCAAGTC
CCTCGTCGCGACCTCGCAGGTCGAAGATCTTGTCGTCAACCTTGTGCCGCTGGGCCGTGCGGATCCACGT
ACGGGCACAGAATTCAGCGGCGAAGAATTACTGTCAAAAAATTACCATCTGGAAAACGAAGTGGCCCGGC
TCAAAAAAGGAAGCGGGTCCGGGGAAGAACTCTTATCCAAGAATTATCACTTGGAAAACGAGGTGGCTCG
CCTCAAAAAAGGCTCCGGGTCTGGCGAAGAACTGCTCAGCAAAAACTATCATCTCGAGAACGAGGTGGCA
AGGCTCAAAAAAGGAGGTTCGAGCGGAGAAGAGCTTCTATCCAAGAACTATCACCTCGAGAACGAGGTCG
CCAGACTCAAAAAGTCTGGAAGCGGTTCGGAAGAGTTGCTTTCGAAAAATTATCACCTGGAAAACGAGGT
CGCTCGACTCAAAAAGGGTTCAAGCGGAGGCGAAGAGCTACTCAGCAAGAATTATCATCTCGAAAACGAA
GTCGCACGTCTCAAAAAGGGTTCTGGAGGGGGGGAGGAACTGCTATCAAAAAACTATCACTTGGAGAACG
AGGTTGCCCGGCTCAAGAAAGGCTCTGGTTCAGGAGAGGAACTCCTGTCGAAGAACTACCATTTGGAGAA
CGAAGTTGCTCGCCTCAAGAAAGGCTCTGGTTCAGGAGAGGAATTACTCAGCAAAAATTACCATCTGGAA
AACGAGGTTGCACGACTCAAGAAAGGAGGGTCCGGCGGAGAGGAGCTTCTTTCGAAGAATTACCACTTGG
AAAACGAAGTGGCGAGACTCAAGAAGGGTTCTGGAAGTGGGGAGGAGTTGTTATCCAAAAACTACCACCT
GGAGAACGAAGTCGCCAGGCTCAAGAAGAGCGGCAGCGGCAGCGAGGAGCTGCTGTCCAAGAACTACCAT
CTCGAGAACGAAGTTGCGCGTCTCAAGAAGCATCGAGCGCGCACCGGTCTGTACAAGTAAATCGATAGAT
CCTAATCAACCTCTGGATTACAAAATTTGTGAAAGATTGACTGGTATTCTTAACTATGTTGCTCCTTTTA
CGCTATGTGGATACGCTGCTTTAATGCCTTTGTATCATGCTATTGCTTCCCGTATGGCTTTCATTTTCTC
CTCCTTGTATAAATCCTGGTTGCTGTCTCTTTATGAGGAGTTGTGGCCCGTTGTCAGGCAACGTGGCGTG
GTGTGCACTGTGTTTGCTGACGCAACCCCCACTGGTTGGGGCATTGCCACCACCTGTCAGCTCCTTTCCG
GGACTTTCGCTTTCCCCCTCCCTATTGCCACGGCGGAACTCATCGCCGCCTGCCTTGCCCGCTGCTGGAC
AGGGGCTCGGCTGTTGGGCACTGACAATTCCGTGGTGTTGTCGGGGAAATCATCGTCCTTTCCTTGGCTG
CTCGCCTGTGTTGCCACCTGGATTCTGCGCGGGACGTCCTTCTGCTACGTCCCTTCGGCCCTCAATCCAG
CGGACCTTCCTTCCCGCGGCCTGCTGCCGGCTCTGCGGCCTCTTCCGCGTCTTCGCCTTCGCCCTCAGAC
GAGTCGGATCTCCCTTTGGGCCGCCTCCCCGCCTGAGATCCTTTAAGACCAATGACTTACAAGGCAGCTG
TAGATCTTAGCCACTTTTTAAAAGAAAAGGGGGGACTGGAAGGGCTAATTCACTCCCAACGAAGACAAGA
TCTGCTTTTTGCTTGTACTGGGTCTCTCTGGTTAGACCAGATCTGAGCCTGGGAGCTCTCTGGCTAACTA
GGGAACCCACTGCTTAAGCCTCAATAAAGCTTGCCTTGAGTGCTTCAAGTAGTGTGTGCCCGTCTGTTGT
GTGACTCTGGTAACTAGAGATCCCTCAGACCCTTTTAGTCAGTGTGGAAAATCTCTAGCAGTAGTAGTTC
ATGTCATCTTATTATTCAGTATTTATAACTTGCAAAGAAATGAATATCAGAGAGTGAGAGGCCCGGGTTA
ATTAAGGAAAGGGCTAGATCATTCTTGAAGACGAAAGGGCCTCGTGATACGCCTATTTTTATAGGTTAAT
GTCATGATAATAATGGTTTCTTAGACGTCAGGTGGCACTTTTCGGGGAAATGTGCGCGGAACCCCTATTT
GTTTATTTTTCTAAATACATTCAAATATGTATCCGCTCATGAGACAATAACCCTGATAAATGCTTCAATA
ATATTGAAAAAGGAAGAGTATGAGTATTCAACATTTCCGTGTCGCCCTTATTCCCTTTTTTGCGGCATTT
TGCCTTCCTGTTTTTGCTCACCCAGAAACGCTGGTGAAAGTAAAAGATGCTGAAGATCAGTTGGGTGCAC
GAGTGGGTTACATCGAACTGGATCTCAACAGCGGTAAGATCCTTGAGAGTTTTCGCCCCGAAGAACGTTT
TCCAATGATGAGCACTTTTAAAGTTCTGCTATGTGGCGCGGTATTATCCCGTGTTGACGCCGGGCAAGAG
CAACTCGGTCGCCGCATACACTATTCTCAGAATGACTTGGTTGAGTACTCACCAGTCACAGAAAAGCATC
TTACGGATGGCATGACAGTAAGAGAATTATGCAGTGCTGCCATAACCATGAGTGATAACACTGCGGCCAA
CTTACTTCTGACAACGATCGGAGGACCGAAGGAGCTAACCGCTTTTTTGCACAACATGGGGGATCATGTA
ACTCGCCTTGATCGTTGGGAACCGGAGCTGAATGAAGCCATACCAAACGACGAGCGTGACACCACGATGC
CTGTAGCAATGGCAACAACGTTGCGCAAACTATTAACTGGCGAACTACTTACTCTAGCTTCCCGGCAACA
ATTAATAGACTGGATGGAGGCGGATAAAGTTGCAGGACCACTTCTGCGCTCGGCCCTTCCGGCTGGCTGG
TTTATTGCTGATAAATCTGGAGCCGGTGAGCGTGGGTCTCGCGGTATCATTGCAGCACTGGGGCCAGATG
GTAAGCCCTCCCGTATCGTAGTTATCTACACGACGGGGAGTCAGGCAACTATGGATGAACGAAATAGACA
GATCGCTGAGATAGGTGCCTCACTGATTAAGCATTGGTAACTGTCAGACCAAGTTTACTCATATATACTT
TAGATTGATTTAAAACTTCATTTTTAATTTAAAAGGATCTAGGTGAAGATCCTTTTTGATAATCTCATGA
CCAAAATCCCTTAACGTGAGTTTTCGTTCCACTGAGCGTCAGACCCCGTAGAAAAGATCAAAGGATCTTC
TTGAGATCCTTTTTTTCTGCGCGTAATCTGCTGCTTGCAAACAAAAAAACCACCGCTACCAGCGGTGGTT
TGTTTGCCGGATCAAGAGCTACCAACTCTTTTTCCGAAGGTAACTGGCTTCAGCAGAGCGCAGATACCAA
ATACTGTTCTTCTAGTGTAGCCGTAGTTAGGCCACCACTTCAAGAACTCTGTAGCACCGCCTACATACCT
CGCTCTGCTAATCCTGTTACCAGTGGCTGCTGCCAGTGGCGATAAGTCGTGTCTTACCGGGTTGGACTCA
AGACGATAGTTACCGGATAAGGCGCAGCGGTCGGGCTGAACGGGGGGTTCGTGCACACAGCCCAGCTTGG
AGCGAACGACCTACACCGAACTGAGATACCTACAGCGTGAGCTATGAGAAAGCGCCACGCTTCCCGAAGG
GAGAAAGGCGGACAGGTATCCGGTAAGCGGCAGGGTCGGAACAGGAGAGCGCACGAGGGAGCTTCCAGGG
GGAAACGCCTGGTATCTTTATAGTCCTGTCGGGTTTCGCCACCTCTGACTTGAGCGTCGATTTTTGTGAT
GCTCGTCAGGGGGGCGGAGCCTATGGAAAAACGCCAGCAACGCGGCCTTTTTACGGTTCCTGGCCTTTTG
CTGGCCTTTTGCTCACATGTTCTTTCCTGCGTTATCCCCTGATTCTGTGGATAACCGTATTACCGCCTTT
GAGTGAGCTGATACCGCTCGCCGCAGCCGAACGACCGAGCGCAGCGAGTCAGTGAGCGAGGAAGCGGAAG
AGCGCCCAATACGCAAACCGCCTCTCCCCGCGCGTTGGCCGATTCATTAATGCAGCAAGCTCATGGCTGA
CTAATTTTTTTTATTTATGCAGAGGCCGAGGCCGCCTCGGCCTCTGAGCTATTCCAGAAGTAGTGAGGAG
GCTTTTTTGGAGGCCTAGGCTTTTGCAAAAAGCTCCCCGTGGCACGACAGGTTTCCCGACTGGAAAGCGG
GCAGTGAGCGCAACGCAATTAATGTGAGTTAGCTCACTCATTAGGCACCCCAGGCTTTACACTTTATGCT
TCCGGCTCGTATGTTGTGTGGAATTGTGAGCGGATAACAATTTCACACAGGAAACAGCTATGACATGATT
ACGAATTTCACAAATAAAGCATTTTTTTCACTGCATTCTAGTTGTGGTTTGTCCAAACTCATCAATGTAT
CTTATCATGTCTGGATCAACTGGATAACTCAAGCTAACCAAAATCATCCCAAACTTCCCACCCCATACCC
TATTACCACTGCCAATTACCTGTGGTTTCATTTACTCTAAACCTGTGATTCCTCTGAATTATTTTCATTT
TAAAGAAATTGTATTTGTTAAATATGTACTACAAACTTAGTAGT
Features (pLannotate 1.2.2; 22 found; start..end, strand, type, name):
    377..634     +  LTR            5' LTR (truncated): truncated 5' long terminal repeat (LTR) from HIV-1
    681..806     +  misc_feature   HIV-1 Ψ: packaging signal of human immunodeficiency virus type 1
    790..1128    +  CDS            HIV-1 gag (fragment): gag protein from human immunodeficiency virus 1; gag
   1303..1536    +  misc_feature   RRE: The Rev response element (RRE) of HIV-1 allows for Rev-dependent mRNA export from the nucleus to the cytoplasm.
   1913..2013    +  CDS            Rev (fragment): human immunodeficiency virus 1 (HIV-1) Rev protein; rev; enhances nuclear export of unspliced and incompletely spliced viral mRNAs
   2058..2175    +  misc_feature   cPPT/CTS: central polypurine tract and central termination sequence of HIV-1
   2218..2616    +  promoter       UbC promoter: human ubiquitin C promoter
   2706..3068    +  CDS            COAT_BPPP7: Experimental evidence at protein level: Swiss-Prot protein existence level 1. Forms the phage shell; binds to the phage RNA. From Pseudomonas phage PP7 (Bacteriophage PP7).
   3994..4582    +  misc_feature   WPRE: woodchuck hepatitis virus posttranscriptional regulatory element
   4590..4655    +  CDS            nef (fragment): NEF_HV1Z2 - Experimental evidence at protein level: Swiss-Prot protein existence level 1. Extracellular Nef protein targets CD4(+) T-lymphocytes for apoptosis by interacting with CXCR4 surface receptors. From Human immunodeficiency virus type 1 group M subtype D (isolate Z2/CDC-Z34) (HIV-1).
   4657..4890    +  LTR            3' LTR (ΔU3): self-inactivating 3' long terminal repeat (LTR) from HIV-1
   5095..5199    +  promoter       AmpR promoter: bla
   5200..6060    +  CDS            AmpR: β-lactamase; bla; confers resistance to ampicillin, carbenicillin, and related antibiotics
   6231..6819    +  rep_origin     ori: high-copy-number ColE1/pMB1/pBR322/pUC origin of replication
   7002..7056    +  CDS            lacI (fragment): lac repressor; lacI; The lac repressor binds to the lac operator to inhibit transcription in E. coli. This inhibition can be relieved by adding lactose or isopropyl-β-D-thiogalactopyranoside (IPTG).
   7062..7155    +  rep_origin     SV40 ori (fragment): SV40 origin of replication
   7180..7217    +  CDS            lacI (fragment): lac repressor; lacI; The lac repressor binds to the lac operator to inhibit transcription in E. coli. This inhibition can be relieved by adding lactose or isopropyl-β-D-thiogalactopyranoside (IPTG).
   7230..7251    +  protein_bind   CAP binding site: CAP binding activates transcription in the presence of cAMP. E. coli catabolite activator protein
   7266..7296    +  promoter       lac promoter: promoter for the E. coli lac operon
   7304..7320    +  protein_bind   lac operator: The lac repressor binds to the lac operator to inhibit transcription in E. coli. This inhibition can be relieved by adding lactose or isopropyl-β-D-thiogalactopyranoside (IPTG). lac repressor encoded by lacI
   7354..7437    +  polyA_signal   SV40 poly(A) signal (fragment): SV40 polyadenylation signal
   7604..329     +  CDS            nef (fragment) (across the origin): NEF_HV1BR - Experimental evidence at protein level: Swiss-Prot protein existence level 1. Extracellular Nef protein targets CD4(+) T-lymphocytes for apoptosis by interacting with CXCR4 surface receptors (PubMed:14990729). From Human immunodeficiency virus type 1 group M subtype B (isolate BRU/LAI) (HIV-1).
