[The description below was written by a language model from this plasmid's Addgene catalogue record and pLannotate feature annotations shown in this document.]
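Description:
ubc-nls-pcp-12xSunTag (SRv1.2) is a 7.6 kb mammalian expression plasmid built on the pHAGE-UbiC backbone. The catalogue lists it simply as a mammalian expression vector, but its feature table shows the layout of an HIV-1-derived, self-inactivating lentiviral transfer vector. It carries a truncated 5' LTR, the Ψ packaging signal with a short gag fragment, the Rev response element, the cPPT/CTS and a ΔU3 3' LTR. These elements would allow the intervening cassette to be packaged into lentiviral particles and integrated into target cells when helper functions are supplied in trans. In E. coli the plasmid replicates from a high-copy ColE1/pUC-type origin and is selected with ampicillin through the bla gene. No mammalian selection marker or fluorescent reporter is annotated.

The payload is a synthetic fusion driven by the human ubiquitin C promoter and followed by a WPRE, which enhances transcript stability and expression. The fusion consists of the bacteriophage PP7 coat protein (PCP), which binds PP7 RNA stem-loops, joined to twelve copies of the SunTag peptide epitope. According to the record it carries an N-terminal nuclear localisation signal, an HA tag and a Factor Xa site. The automated annotation recognises only the PP7 coat protein. The roughly 900 bp between it and the WPRE is unannotated and presumably holds the SunTag array.

The construct is the PCP-12xSunTag component of the SRv1.2 configuration of SunRISER, a system for long-term imaging of individual mRNA molecules in living cells. PCP tethers the SunTag scaffold to PP7-tagged transcripts. The scaffold can then recruit multiple copies of a fluorescent SunTag-binding antibody fragment supplied from a separate construct, which amplifies the signal from each mRNA.
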