Addgene plasmid #185799: ubc-nls-pcp-12xSunTag (SRv1.2)
Purpose: pcp-12xSunTag component for SunRISER SRv1.2
Depositing lab: Robin Lee. Depositing organization: University of Pittsburgh (University, School of Medicine, and Cancer Institute). Publication: Long-term imaging of individual mRNA molecules in living cells. Guo Y, Lee REC. Cell Rep Methods. 2022 May 25;2(6):100226. doi: 10.1016/j.crmeth.2022.100226. eCollection 2022 Jun 20. PubMed 35784652.
Backbone
  Vector backbone: pHAGE-UbiC
  Total vector size (bp): 7604
  Vector type: Mammalian Expression
Growth in bacteria
  Bacterial resistance: Ampicillin, 100 μg/mL
  Growth temperature: 37°C
  Growth strain: DH5alpha
  Copy number: Unknown
Gene/Insert
  Gene/Insert name: pcp-12xSunTag
  Species: Synthetic
  Promoter: human ubiquitin C promoter
  Tag / fusion protein: NLS (N terminal on insert); HA (N terminal on insert); FactorXa site (N terminal on insert)
  Cloning method: Unknown
  Sequencing primers: 5′ hUBCpro-F2 CGCCGATGATTATATAAGGA; 3′ ACCGGTGCGCGCTCGATG
Terms and licenses: Academic/Nonprofit Terms; Industry Terms: Not Available to Industry
How to cite: ubc-nls-pcp-12xSunTag (SRv1.2) was a gift from Robin Lee (Addgene plasmid # 185799 ; http://n2t.net/addgene:185799 ; RRID:Addgene_185799)
